>Addgene plasmid #46406 | pGEX Bks-SH2 | depositor full sequence | sequence record 65533 | Full Sequence
ACGTTATCGACTGCACGGTGCACCAATGCTTCTGGCGTCAGGCAGCCATCGGAAGCTGTGGTATGGCTGT
GCAGGTCGTAAATCACTGCATAATTCGTGTCGCTCAAGGCGCACTCCCGTTCTGGATAATGTTTTTTGCG
CCGACATCATAACGGTTCTGGCAAATATTCTGAAATGAGCTGTTGACAATTAATCATCGGCTCGTATAAT
GTGTGGAATTGTGAGCGGATAACAATTTCACACAGGAAACAGTATTCATGTCCCCTATACTAGGTTATTG
GAAAATTAAGGGCCTTGTGCAACCCACTCGACTTCTTTTGGAATATCTTGAAGAAAAATATGAAGAGCAT
TTGTATGAGCGCGATGAAGGTGATAAATGGCGAAACAAAAAGTTTGAATTGGGTTTGGAGTTTCCCAATC
TTCCTTATTATATTGATGGTGATGTTAAATTAACACAGTCTATGGCCATCATACGTTATATAGCTGACAA
GCACAACATGTTGGGTGGTTGTCCAAAAGAGCGTGCAGAGATTTCAATGCTTGAAGGAGCGGTTTTGGAT
ATTAGATACGGTGTTTCGAGAATTGCATATAGTAAAGACTTTGAAACTCTCAAAGTTGATTTTCTTAGCA
AGCTACCTGAAATGCTGAAAATGTTCGAAGATCGTTTATGTCATAAAACATATTTAAATGGTGATCATGT
AACCCATCCTGACTTCATGTTGTATGACGCTCTTGATGTTGTTTTATACATGGACCCAATGTGCCTGGAT
GCGTTCCCAAAATTAGTTTGTTTTAAAAAACGTATTGAAGCTATCCCACAAATTGATAAGTACTTGAAAT
CCAGCAAGTATATAGCATGGCCTTTGCAGGGCTGGCAAGCCACGTTTGGTGGTGGCGACCATCCTCCAAA
ATCGGATCTGGAAGTTCTGTTCCAGGGGCCCCTGGGATCCAAAGAGGAGGCGCGCCGTGCACTGGAGACA
CCCTCGTGCTTCCTGAAGGTGAGCCGGCTGGAGGCACAACTGCTCCTGGAGCGCTACCCCGAGTGCGGGA
ACCTGCTGCTGCGGCCCAGCGGGGACGGCGCCGACGGCGTGTCGGTCACCACGCGGCAGATGCACAACGG
GACGCACGTGGTCCGGCATTACAAGGTGAAGCGGGAGGGCCCCAAGTACGTGATCGATGTGGAACAGCCG
TTCTCTTGCACCTCCCTGGACGCCGTGGTCAACTATTTCGTGTCGCATACCAAAAAGGCGCTGGTGCCAT
TCCTGTTAGACGAGGACTACGAGAAGGTGCTAGGCTACGTGGAAGCCGATAAGGAGAATGGCGAGAATGG
AATTCATCGTGACGCAAGCTTGCTTGGTGGCGGTCTGAACGACATCTTCGAGGCTCAGAAAATCGAATGG
CACGAATAAGCGGCCGCATCGTGACTGACTGACGATCTGCCTCGCGCGTTTCGGTGATGACGGTGAAAAC
CTCTGACACATGCAGCTCCCGGAGACGGTCACAGCTTGTCTGTAAGCGGATGCCGGGAGCAGACAAGCCC
GTCAGGGCGCGTCAGCGGGTGTTGGCGGGTGTCGGGGCGCAGCCATGACCCAGTCACGTAGCGATAGCGG
AGTGTATAATTCTTGAAGACGAAAGGGCCTCGTGATACGCCTATTTTTATAGGTTAATGTCATGATAATA
ATGGTTTCTTAGACGTCAGGTGGCACTTTTCGGGGAAATGTGCGCGGAACCCCTATTTGTTTATTTTTCT
AAATACATTCAAATATGTATCCGCTCATGAGACAATAACCCTGATAAATGCTTCAATAATATTGAAAAAG
GAAGAGTATGAGTATTCAACATTTCCGTGTCGCCCTTATTCCCTTTTTTGCGGCATTTTGCCTTCCTGTT
TTTGCTCACCCAGAAACGCTGGTGAAAGTAAAAGATGCTGAAGATCAGTTGGGTGCACGAGTGGGTTACA
TCGAACTGGATCTCAACAGCGGTAAGATCCTTGAGAGTTTTCGCCCCGAAGAACGTTTTCCAATGATGAG
CACTTTTAAAGTTCTGCTATGTGGCGCGGTATTATCCCGTGTTGACGCCGGGCAAGAGCAACTCGGTCGC
CGCATACACTATTCTCAGAATGACTTGGTTGAGTACTCACCAGTCACAGAAAAGCATCTTACGGATGGCA
TGACAGTAAGAGAATTATGCAGTGCTGCCATAACCATGAGTGATAACACTGCGGCCAACTTACTTCTGAC
AACGATCGGAGGACCGAAGGAGCTAACCGCTTTTTTGCACAACATGGGGGATCATGTAACTCGCCTTGAT
CGTTGGGAACCGGAGCTGAATGAAGCCATACCAAACGACGAGCGTGACACCACGATGCCTGCAGCAATGG
CAACAACGTTGCGCAAACTATTAACTGGCGAACTACTTACTCTAGCTTCCCGGCAACAATTAATAGACTG
GATGGAGGCGGATAAAGTTGCAGGACCACTTCTGCGCTCGGCCCTTCCGGCTGGCTGGTTTATTGCTGAT
AAATCTGGAGCCGGTGAGCGTGGGTCTCGCGGTATCATTGCAGCACTGGGGCCAGATGGTAAGCCCTCCC
GTATCGTAGTTATCTACACGACGGGGAGTCAGGCAACTATGGATGAACGAAATAGACAGATCGCTGAGAT
AGGTGCCTCACTGATTAAGCATTGGTAACTGTCAGACCAAGTTTACTCATATATACTTTAGATTGATTTA
AAACTTCATTTTTAATTTAAAAGGATCTAGGTGAAGATCCTTTTTGATAATCTCATGACCAAAATCCCTT
AACGTGAGTTTTCGTTCCACTGAGCGTCAGACCCCGTAGAAAAGATCAAAGGATCTTCTTGAGATCCTTT
TTTTCTGCGCGTAATCTGCTGCTTGCAAACAAAAAAACCACCGCTACCAGCGGTGGTTTGTTTGCCGGAT
CAAGAGCTACCAACTCTTTTTCCGAAGGTAACTGGCTTCAGCAGAGCGCAGATACCAAATACTGTCCTTC
TAGTGTAGCCGTAGTTAGGCCACCACTTCAAGAACTCTGTAGCACCGCCTACATACCTCGCTCTGCTAAT
CCTGTTACCAGTGGCTGCTGCCAGTGGCGATAAGTCGTGTCTTACCGGGTTGGACTCAAGACGATAGTTA
CCGGATAAGGCGCAGCGGTCGGGCTGAACGGGGGGTTCGTGCACACAGCCCAGCTTGGAGCGAACGACCT
ACACCGAACTGAGATACCTACAGCGTGAGCTATGAGAAAGCGCCACGCTTCCCGAAGGGAGAAAGGCGGA
CAGGTATCCGGTAAGCGGCAGGGTCGGAACAGGAGAGCGCACGAGGGAGCTTCCAGGGGGAAACGCCTGG
TATCTTTATAGTCCTGTCGGGTTTCGCCACCTCTGACTTGAGCGTCGATTTTTGTGATGCTCGTCAGGGG
GGCGGAGCCTATGGAAAAACGCCAGCAACGCGGCCTTTTTACGGTTCCTGGCCTTTTGCTGGCCTTTTGC
TCACATGTTCTTTCCTGCGTTATCCCCTGATTCTGTGGATAACCGTATTACCGCCTTTGAGTGAGCTGAT
ACCGCTCGCCGCAGCCGAACGACCGAGCGCAGCGAGTCAGTGAGCGAGGAAGCGGAAGAGCGCCTGATGC
GGTATTTTCTCCTTACGCATCTGTGCGGTATTTCACACCGCATAAATTCCGACACCATCGAATGGTGCAA
AACCTTTCGCGGTATGGCATGATAGCGCCCGGAAGAGAGTCAATTCAGGGTGGTGAATGTGAAACCAGTA
ACGTTATACGATGTCGCAGAGTATGCCGGTGTCTCTTATCAGACCGTTTCCCGCGTGGTGAACCAGGCCA
GCCACGTTTCTGCGAAAACGCGGGAAAAAGTGGAAGCGGCGATGGCGGAGCTGAATTACATTCCCAACCG
CGTGGCACAACAACTGGCGGGCAAACAGTCGTTGCTGATTGGCGTTGCCACCTCCAGTCTGGCCCTGCAC
GCGCCGTCGCAAATTGTCGCGGCGATTAAATCTCGCGCCGATCAACTGGGTGCCAGCGTGGTGGTGTCGA
TGGTAGAACGAAGCGGCGTCGAAGCCTGTAAAGCGGCGGTGCACAATCTTCTCGCGCAACGCGTCAGTGG
GCTGATCATTAACTATCCGCTGGATGACCAGGATGCCATTGCTGTGGAAGCTGCCTGCACTAATGTTCCG
GCGTTATTTCTTGATGTCTCTGACCAGACACCCATCAACAGTATTATTTTCTCCCATGAAGACGGTACGC
GACTGGGCGTGGAGCATCTGGTCGCATTGGGTCACCAGCAAATCGCGCTGTTAGCGGGCCCATTAAGTTC
TGTCTCGGCGCGTCTGCGTCTGGCTGGCTGGCATAAATATCTCACTCGCAATCAAATTCAGCCGATAGCG
GAACGGGAAGGCGACTGGAGTGCCATGTCCGGTTTTCAACAAACCATGCAAATGCTGAATGAGGGCATCG
TTCCCACTGCGATGCTGGTTGCCAACGATCAGATGGCGCTGGGCGCAATGCGCGCCATTACCGAGTCCGG
GCTGCGCGTTGGTGCGGATATCTCGGTAGTGGGATACGACGATACCGAAGACAGCTCATGTTATATCCCG
CCGTCAACCACCATCAAACAGGATTTTCGCCTGCTGGGGCAAACCAGCGTGGACCGCTTGCTGCAACTCT
CTCAGGGCCAGGCGGTGAAGGGCAATCAGCTGTTGCCCGTCTCACTGGTGAAAAGAAAAACCACCCTGGC
GCCCAATACGCAAACCGCCTCTCCCCGCGCGTTGGCCGATTCATTAATGCAGCTGGCACGACAGGTTTCC
CGACTGGAAAGCGGGCAGTGAGCGCAACGCAATTAATGTGAGTTAGCTCACTCATTAGGCACCCCAGGCT
TTACACTTTATGCTTCCGGCTCGTATGTTGTGTGGAATTGTGAGCGGATAACAATTTCACACAGGAAACA
GCTATGACCATGATTACGGATTCACTGGCCGTCGTTTTACAACGTCGTGACTGGGAAAACCCTGGCGTTA
CCCAACTTAATCGCCTTGCAGCACATCCCCCTTTCGCCAGCTGGCGTAATAGCGAAGAGGCCCGCACCGA
TCGCCCTTCCCAACAGTTGCGCAGCCTGAATGGCGAATGGCGCTTTGCCTGGTTTCCGGCACCAGAAGCG
GTGCCGGAAAGCTGGCTGGAGTGCGATCTTCCTGAGGCCGATACTGTCGTCGTCCCCTCAAACTGGCAGA
TGCACGGTTACGATGCGCCCATCTACACCAACGTAACCTATCCCATTACGGTCAATCCGCCGTTTGTTCC
CACGGAGAATCCGACGGGTTGTTACTCGCTCACATTTAATGTTGATGAAAGCTGGCTACAGGAAGGCCAG
ACGCGAATTATTTTTGATGGCGTTGGAATT
Features (pLannotate 1.2.2; 18 found; start..end, strand, type, name):
      6..107     -  CDS            yciV (fragment): RNAAM_ECOLI - Also known as trpH From Escherichia coli (strain K12).
    183..211     +  promoter       tac promoter: strong E. coli promoter; hybrid between the trp and lac UV5 promoters
    219..235     +  protein_bind   lac operator: The lac repressor binds to the lac operator to inhibit transcription in E. coli. This inhibition can be relieved by adding lactose or isopropyl-β-D-thiogalactopyranoside (IPTG). lac repressor encoded by lacI
    258..911     +  CDS            GST26_SCHJA: Experimental evidence at protein level: Swiss-Prot protein existence level 1. GST isoenzymes appear to play a central role in the parasite detoxification system. Other functions are also suspected including a role in increasing the solubility of haematin in the parasite gut. From Schistosoma japonicum (Blood fluke).
    948..1328    +  CDS            STAP2 (fragment): STAP2_HUMAN - Also known as BKS. Experimental evidence at protein level: Swiss-Prot protein existence level 1. Substrate of protein kinase PTK6. May play a regulatory role in the acute-phase response in systemic inflammation and may modulate STAT3 activity. From Homo sapiens (Human).
   1365..1406    +  CDS            AviTag™ (fragment): peptide tag that allows for enzymatic biotinylation
   1437..1476    +  CDS            rop (fragment): Rop protein, which maintains plasmids at low copy number; rop
   1578..1618    +  misc_feature   bom (fragment): basis of mobility region from pBR322
   1723..1827    +  promoter       AmpR promoter: bla
   1828..2688    +  CDS            AmpR: β-lactamase; bla; confers resistance to ampicillin, carbenicillin, and related antibiotics
   2859..3447    +  rep_origin     ori: high-copy-number ColE1/pMB1/pBR322/pUC origin of replication
   3633..3684    -  misc_feature   bom (fragment): basis of mobility region from pBR322
   3691..3768    +  promoter       lacIq promoter: lacI (mutant); In the lacIq allele, a single base change in the promoter boosts expression of the lacI gene about 10-fold.
   3769..4851    +  CDS            lacI: lac repressor; lacI; The lac repressor binds to the lac operator to inhibit transcription in E. coli. This inhibition can be relieved by adding lactose or isopropyl-β-D-thiogalactopyranoside (IPTG).
   4864..4885    +  protein_bind   CAP binding site: CAP binding activates transcription in the presence of cAMP. E. coli catabolite activator protein
   4900..4930    +  promoter       lac promoter: promoter for the E. coli lac operon
   4938..4954    +  protein_bind   lac operator: The lac repressor binds to the lac operator to inhibit transcription in E. coli. This inhibition can be relieved by adding lactose or isopropyl-β-D-thiogalactopyranoside (IPTG). lac repressor encoded by lacI
   4974..5147    +  CDS            lacZα: LacZα fragment of β-galactosidase; lacZ fragment
