[The description below was written by a language model from this plasmid's Addgene catalogue record and pLannotate feature annotations shown in this document.]
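Description:
pGEX Bks-SH2 is a bacterial expression plasmid built on the pGEX6P1 backbone for producing the SH2 domain of human STAP2 (also called BKS) as a glutathione S-transferase fusion in E. coli. The sequence record is 5,420 nt. The plasmid replicates from a ColE1/pBR322-type origin and is selected with ampicillin through the β-lactamase gene. The catalogue lists it as low copy, whereas the automated annotation labels the origin generically as high copy and finds only fragments of rop and the bom region. A few leftover backbone elements, including a lac promoter/operator with a lacZα fragment and a small yciV fragment, are annotated but play no role in the payload.

The expression cassette is driven by the hybrid tac promoter followed by a lac operator. The plasmid carries its own lacI gene under the lacIq promoter, so transcription is repressed until it is induced with IPTG. The open reading frame begins with Schistosoma japonicum GST. According to the catalogue, this is followed by a PreScission protease cleavage site, which is not separately annotated in the feature table. Next comes the roughly 390 bp STAP2 fragment encoding amino acids 141–266, cloned between BamHI and EcoRI sites that remain intact. Downstream lies an AviTag, a short peptide that can be enzymatically biotinylated, which the annotation detects as a partial match. The depositor notes a fusion protein of about 39 kDa.

GST allows purification on glutathione resin, and the protease site permits removal of the GST moiety. The associated publication concerns high-throughput phosphotyrosine profiling using SH2 domains, which suggests use of the purified fusion as a phosphotyrosine-binding probe.
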