Addgene plasmid #46406: pGEX Bks-SH2
Depositing lab: Bruce Mayer. Depositing organization: University of Connecticut Health Center. Publication: High-throughput phosphotyrosine profiling using SH2 domains. Machida K, Thompson CM, Dierck K, Jablonowski K, Karkkainen S, Liu B, Zhang H, Nash PD, Newman DK, Nollau P, Pawson T, Renkema GH, Saksela K, Schiller MR, Shin DG, Mayer BJ. Mol Cell. 2007 Jun 22;26(6):899-915. 10.1016/j.molcel.2007.05.031 PubMed 17588523.
Backbone
  Vector backbone: pGEX6P1
  Backbone manufacturer: GE Healthcare Biosciences
  Backbone size w/o insert (bp): 4900
  Vector type: Bacterial Expression
Growth in bacteria
  Bacterial resistance: Ampicillin, 100 μg/mL
  Growth temperature: 37°C
  Growth strain: DH5alpha
  Copy number: Low Copy
Gene/Insert
  Gene/Insert name: Bks (alt names: STAP2; BKS; FLJ20234; STAP2)
  Species: H. sapiens (human)
  Insert size (bp): 391
  Mutation: contains amino acids 141-266
  Entrez Gene: STAP2 (a.k.a. BKS)
  Promoter: Tac
  Tag / fusion protein: GST (N terminal on backbone); PreScission (N terminal on backbone); AviTag (C terminal on backbone)
  Cloning method: Restriction Enzyme; 5′ cloning site BamHI (not destroyed); 3′ cloning site EcoRI (not destroyed)
  Sequencing primers: 5′ pGEX-5; 3′ pGEX-3
Terms and licenses: Academic/Nonprofit Terms; Industry Terms: Not Available to Industry
Depositor comments: The molecular weight of the GST fusion protein is approximately 39 kDa
How to cite: pGEX Bks-SH2 was a gift from Bruce Mayer (Addgene plasmid # 46406 ; http://n2t.net/addgene:46406 ; RRID:Addgene_46406)
