>Addgene plasmid #46406 | pGEX Bks-SH2 | depositor partial sequence | sequence record 65534 | Insert sequence
GGATCCAAAGAGGAGGCGCGCCGTGCACTGGAGACACCCTCGTGCTTCCTGAAGGTGAGCCGGCTGGAGG
CACAACTGCTCCTGGAGCGCTACCCCGAGTGCGGGAACCTGCTGCTGCGGCCCAGCGGGGACGGCGCCGA
CGGCGTGTCGGTCACCACGCGGCAGATGCACAACGGGACGCACGTGGTCCGGCATTACAAGGTGAAGCGG
GAGGGCCCCAAGTACGTGATCGATGTGGAACAGCCGTTCTCTTGCACCTCCCTGGACGCCGTGGTCAACT
ATTTCGTGTCGCATACCAAAAAGGCGCTGGTGCCATTCCTGTTAGACGAGGACTACGAGAAGGTGCTAGG
CTACGTGGAAGCCGATAAGGAGAATGGCGAGAATGGAATTC
