>Addgene plasmid #46406 | pGEX Bks-SH2 | addgene partial sequence | sequence record 67005 | pGEX5
CATCTCAATGGATCTGGAGTTCTGTTCCAGGGGCCCCTGGGATCCAAAGAGGAGGCGCGCCGTGCACTGG
AGACACCCTCGTGCTTCCTGAAGGTGAGCCGGCTGGAGGCACAACTGCTCCTGGAGCGCTACCCCGAGTG
CGGGAACCTGCTGCTGCGGCCCAGCGGGGACGGCGCCGACGGCGTGTCGGTCACCACGCGGCAGATGCAC
AACGGGACGCACGTGGTCCGGCATTACAAGGTGAAGCGGGAGGGCCCCAAGTACGTGATCGATGTGGAAC
AGCCGTTCTCTTGCACCTCCCTGGACGCCGTGGTCAACTATTTCGTGTCGCATACCAAAAAGGCGCTGGT
GCCATTCCTGTTAGACGAGGACTACGAGAAGGTGCTAGGCTACGTGGAAGCCGATAAGGAGAATGGCGAG
AATGGAATTCATCGTGACGCAAGCTTGCTTGGTGGCGGTCTGAACGACATCTTCGAGGCTCAGAAAATCG
AATGGCACGAATAAGCGGCCGCATCGTGACTGACTGACGATCTGCCTCGCGCGTTTCGGTGATGACGGTG
AAAACCTCTGACACATGCAGCTCCCGGAGACGGTCACAGCTTGTCTGTAAGCGGATGCCGGGAGCAGACA
AGCCCGTCAGGGCGCGTCAGCGGGTGTTGGCGGGTGTCGGGGCGCAGCCATGACCCAGTCACGTAGCGAT
AGCGGAGTGTATAATTCTTGAAGACGAAAGGGCCTCGTGATACGCCTATTTTTATAGGTTAATGTCATGA
TAATAATGGTTTCTTAGACGTCAGGTGGCACTTTTCGGGGAAATGTGCGCGGAACCCCTATTTGTTTATT
TTTCTAAATACATTCAAATATGTATCCGCTCATGAGACAATAACCCTGATAAATGCTTCATTAAT
